Addgene plasmid #44176: N113 nLV EF-1a-Gal4-Stop-PGK-Puro
Depositing lab: Jerry Crabtree. Depositing organization: Stanford University. Publication: Dynamics and memory of heterochromatin in living cells. Hathaway NA, Bell O, Hodges C, Miller EL, Neel DS, Crabtree GR. Cell. 2012 Jun 22;149(7):1447-60. doi: 10.1016/j.cell.2012.03.052. Epub 2012 Jun 14. PubMed 22704655.
Backbone
  Vector backbone: N103
  Backbone size w/o insert (bp): 8600
  Vector type: Lentiviral
  Selectable markers: Puromycin
Growth in bacteria
  Bacterial resistance: Ampicillin, 100 μg/mL
  Growth temperature: 37°C
  Growth strain: Stbl3
  Copy number: High Copy
Gene/Insert
  Gene/Insert name: Gal4/DBD (1-147)
  Species: S. cerevisiae (budding yeast)
  Promoter: EF-1a
  Cloning method: Ligation Independent Cloning
  Sequencing primers: 5′ GGCACTTGATGTAATTCTCCTTG; 3′ gtggatgtggaatgtgtgcga
Terms and licenses: Academic/Nonprofit Terms; Industry Terms: Not Available to Industry
How to cite: N113 nLV EF-1a-Gal4-Stop-PGK-Puro was a gift from Jerry Crabtree (Addgene plasmid # 44176 ; http://n2t.net/addgene:44176 ; RRID:Addgene_44176)
