[The description below was written by a language model from this plasmid's Addgene catalogue record and pLannotate feature annotations shown in this document.]
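Description:
N113 nLV EF-1a-Gal4-Stop-PGK-Puro is an HIV-1-derived lentiviral transfer plasmid built on the N103 backbone. It expresses the DNA-binding domain of the Saccharomyces cerevisiae Gal4 transcription factor (residues 1-147) in mammalian cells. In bacteria it is maintained through a high-copy ColE1/pUC-type origin and selected with ampicillin via the β-lactamase gene. A recombination-deficient strain is recorded for growth, which is common for plasmids carrying repeated LTR sequences. The annotated full sequence is about 9.1 kb.

The viral portion lies between two annotated truncated LTRs. It contains the Ψ packaging signal with an adjoining gag fragment, the Rev response element for nuclear export of the genomic RNA, and the cPPT/CTS, which aids nuclear import of the reverse-transcribed genome. Short nef-homologous fragments are annotated next to the LTRs; these are most likely residual viral sequence rather than functional coding regions.

Two expression units sit within this frame. The human EF-1α core promoter and its intron A drive the Gal4 DNA-binding domain. The "Stop" in the name suggests that the domain terminates without a fused effector, although the record does not spell this out. Downstream, the mouse PGK promoter drives puromycin N-acetyltransferase, so transduced cells can be selected with puromycin, and a WPRE follows to enhance transcript stability and expression.

The plasmid was deposited with a study of heterochromatin dynamics and memory in living cells. A Gal4 domain alone would plausibly serve as an unfused DNA-binding control at Gal4 recognition sites, but the record does not state its specific purpose.
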