Features (pLannotate 1.2.2; 24 found; start..end, strand, type, name):
    377..634     +  LTR            5' LTR (truncated): truncated 5' long terminal repeat (LTR) from HIV-1
    681..806     +  misc_feature   HIV-1 Ψ: packaging signal of human immunodeficiency virus type 1
    790..1128    +  CDS            HIV-1 gag (fragment): gag protein from human immunodeficiency virus 1; gag
   1303..1536    +  misc_feature   RRE: The Rev response element (RRE) of HIV-1 allows for Rev-dependent mRNA export from the nucleus to the cytoplasm.
   1913..2013    +  CDS            Rev (fragment): human immunodeficiency virus 1 (HIV-1) Rev protein; rev; enhances nuclear export of unspliced and incompletely spliced viral mRNAs
   2028..2144    +  misc_feature   cPPT/CTS: central polypurine tract and central termination sequence of HIV-1
   2221..2432    +  promoter       EF-1α core promoter: core promoter for human elongation factor EF-1α
   2433..3371    +  intron         EF-1α intron A: intron upstream of the start codon of human EF-1α
   3401..3841    +  CDS            GAL4 DNA binding domain: DNA binding domain of the GAL4 transcriptional activator; Saccharomyces cerevisiae GAL4 (truncated)
   3887..4386    +  promoter       PGK promoter: mouse phosphoglycerate kinase 1 promoter
   4407..5006    +  CDS            PuroR: puromycin N-acetyltransferase; pac from Streptomyces alboniger; confers resistance to puromycin
   5024..5612    +  misc_feature   WPRE: woodchuck hepatitis virus posttranscriptional regulatory element
   5629..5733    +  CDS            nef (fragment): NEF_HV1Z2 - Experimental evidence at protein level: Swiss-Prot protein existence level 1. Extracellular Nef protein targets CD4(+) T-lymphocytes for apoptosis by interacting with CXCR4 surface receptors. From Human immunodeficiency virus type 1 group M subtype D (isolate Z2/CDC-Z34) (HIV-1).
   5732..6148    +  CDS            nef (fragment): NEF_HV1BR - Experimental evidence at protein level: Swiss-Prot protein existence level 1. Extracellular Nef protein targets CD4(+) T-lymphocytes for apoptosis by interacting with CXCR4 surface receptors (PubMed:14990729). From Human immunodeficiency virus type 1 group M subtype B (isolate BRU/LAI) (HIV-1).
   6196..6453    +  LTR            5' LTR (truncated): truncated 5' long terminal repeat (LTR) from HIV-1
   6606..6622    -  protein_bind   lac operator: The lac repressor binds to the lac operator to inhibit transcription in E. coli. This inhibition can be relieved by adding lactose or isopropyl-β-D-thiogalactopyranoside (IPTG). lac repressor encoded by lacI
   6630..6660    -  promoter       lac promoter: promoter for the E. coli lac operon
   6675..6696    -  protein_bind   CAP binding site: CAP binding activates transcription in the presence of cAMP. E. coli catabolite activator protein
   6709..6801    -  CDS            lacI (fragment): lac repressor; lacI; The lac repressor binds to the lac operator to inhibit transcription in E. coli. This inhibition can be relieved by adding lactose or isopropyl-β-D-thiogalactopyranoside (IPTG).
   6984..7569    -  rep_origin     ori: high-copy-number ColE1/pMB1/pBR322/pUC origin of replication
   7740..8600    -  CDS            AmpR: β-lactamase; bla; confers resistance to ampicillin, carbenicillin, and related antibiotics
   8601..8705    -  promoter       AmpR promoter: bla
   8753..8887    +  polyA_signal   SV40 poly(A) signal: SV40 polyadenylation signal
   9102..329     +  CDS            nef (fragment) (across the origin): NEF_HV1BR - Experimental evidence at protein level: Swiss-Prot protein existence level 1. Extracellular Nef protein targets CD4(+) T-lymphocytes for apoptosis by interacting with CXCR4 surface receptors (PubMed:14990729). From Human immunodeficiency virus type 1 group M subtype B (isolate BRU/LAI) (HIV-1).
>Addgene plasmid #44176 | N113 nLV EF-1a-Gal4-Stop-PGK-Puro | depositor full sequence | sequence record 59749 | N113 nLV EF-1a-Gal4-Stop-PGK-Puro sequence 9102 bps
TGGAAGGGCTAATTCACTCCCAAAGAAGACAAGATATCCTTGATCTGTGGATCTACCACACACAAGGCTA
CTTCCCTGATTAGCAGAACTACACACCAGGGCCAGGGGTCAGATATCCACTGACCTTTGGATGGTGCTAC
AAGCTAGTACCAGTTGAGCCAGATAAGGTAGAAGAGGCCAATAAAGGAGAGAACACCAGCTTGTTACACC
CTGTGAGCCTGCATGGGATGGATGACCCGGAGAGAGAAGTGTTAGAGTGGAGGTTTGACAGCCGCCTAGC
ATTTCATCACGTGGCCCGAGAGCTGCATCCGGAGTACTTCAAGAACTGCTGATATCGAGCTTGCTACAAG
GGACTTTCCGCTGGGGACTTTCCAGGGAGGCGTGGCCTGGGCGGGACTGGGGAGTGGCGAGCCCTCAGAT
CCTGCATATAAGCAGCTGCTTTTTGCCTGTACTGGGTCTCTCTGGTTAGACCAGATCTGAGCCTGGGAGC
TCTCTGGCTAACTAGGGAACCCACTGCTTAAGCCTCAATAAAGCTTGCCTTGAGTGCTTCAAGTAGTGTG
TGCCCGTCTGTTGTGTGACTCTGGTAACTAGAGATCCCTCAGACCCTTTTAGTCAGTGTGGAAAATCTCT
AGCAGTGGCGCCCGAACAGGGACTTGAAAGCGAAAGGGAAACCAGAGGAGCTCTCTCGACGCAGGACTCG
GCTTGCTGAAGCGCGCACGGCAAGAGGCGAGGGGCGGCGACTGGTGAGTACGCCAAAAATTTTGACTAGC
GGAGGCTAGAAGGAGAGAGATGGGTGCGAGAGCGTCAGTATTAAGCGGGGGAGAATTAGATCGCGATGGG
AAAAAATTCGGTTAAGGCCAGGGGGAAAGAAAAAATATAAATTAAAACATATAGTATGGGCAAGCAGGGA
GCTAGAACGATTCGCAGTTAATCCTGGCCTGTTAGAAACATCAGAAGGCTGTAGACAAATACTGGGACAG
CTACAACCATCCCTTCAGACAGGATCAGAAGAACTTAGATCATTATATAATACAGTAGCAACCCTCTATT
GTGTGCATCAAAGGATAGAGATAAAAGACACCAAGGAAGCTTTAGACAAGATAGAGGAAGAGCAAAACAA
AAGTAAGACCACCGCACAGCAAGCGGCCGGCCGCTGATCTTCAGACCTGGAGGAGGAGATATGAGGGACA
ATTGGAGAAGTGAATTATATAAATATAAAGTAGTAAAAATTGAACCATTAGGAGTAGCACCCACCAAGGC
AAAGAGAAGAGTGGTGCAGAGAGAAAAAAGAGCAGTGGGAATAGGAGCTTTGTTCCTTGGGTTCTTGGGA
GCAGCAGGAAGCACTATGGGCGCAGCGTCAATGACGCTGACGGTACAGGCCAGACAATTATTGTCTGGTA
TAGTGCAGCAGCAGAACAATTTGCTGAGGGCTATTGAGGCGCAACAGCATCTGTTGCAACTCACAGTCTG
GGGCATCAAGCAGCTCCAGGCAAGAATCCTGGCTGTGGAAAGATACCTAAAGGATCAACAGCTCCTGGGG
ATTTGGGGTTGCTCTGGAAAACTCATTTGCACCACTGCTGTGCCTTGGAATGCTAGTTGGAGTAATAAAT
CTCTGGAACAGATTTGGAATCACACGACCTGGATGGAGTGGGACAGAGAAATTAACAATTACACAAGCTT
AATACACTCCTTAATTGAAGAATCGCAAAACCAGCAAGAAAAGAATGAACAAGAATTATTGGAATTAGAT
AAATGGGCAAGTTTGTGGAATTGGTTTAACATAACAAATTGGCTGTGGTATATAAAATTATTCATAATGA
TAGTAGGAGGCTTGGTAGGTTTAAGAATAGTTTTTGCTGTACTTTCTATAGTGAATAGAGTTAGGCAGGG
ATATTCACCATTATCGTTTCAGACCCACCTCCCAACCCCGAGGGGACCCGACAGGCCCGAAGGAATAGAA
GAAGAAGGTGGAGAGAGAGACAGAGACAGATCCATTCGATTAGTGAACGGATCTCGACGGTATCGCCTTT
AAAAGAAAAGGGGGGATTGGGGGGTACAGTGCAGGGGAAAGAATAGTAGACATAATAGCAACAGACATAC
AAACTAAAGAACTACAAAAACAAATTACAAAAATTCAAAATTTTCGGGTTTATTACAGGGACAGCAGAGA
TCCAGTTTATCGATGAGGCCCTTTCGTCTTCACTCGAGGTGCCCGTCAGTGGGCAGAGCGCACATCGCCC
ACAGTCCCCGAGAAGTTGGGGGGAGGGGTCGGCAATTGAACCGGTGCCTAGAGAAGGTGGCGCGGGGTAA
ACTGGGAAAGTGATGTCGTGTACTGGCTCCGCCTTTTTCCCGAGGGTGGGGGAGAACCGTATATAAGTGC
AGTAGTCGCCGTGAACGTTCTTTTTCGCAACGGGTTTGCCGCCAGAACACAGGTAAGTGCCGTGTGTGGT
TCCCGCGGGCCTGGCCTCTTTACGGGTTATGGCCCTTGCGTGCCTTGAATTACTTCCACCTGGCTGCAGT
ACGTGATTCTTGATCCCGAGCTTCGGGTTGGAAGTGGGTGGGAGAGTTCGAGGCCTTGCGCTTAAGGAGC
CCCTTCGCCTCGTGCTTGAGTTGAGGCCTGGCCTGGGCGCTGGGGCCGCCGCGTGCGAATCTGGTGGCAC
CTTCGCGCCTGTCTCGCTGCTTTCGATAAGTCTCTAGCCATTTAAAATTTTTGATGACCTGCTGCGACGC
TTTTTTTCTGGCAAGATAGTCTTGTAAATGCGGGCCAAGATCTGCACACTGGTATTTCGGTTTTTGGGGC
CGCGGGCGGCGACGGGGCCCGTGCGTCCCAGCGCACATGTTCGGCGAGGCGGGGCCTGCGAGCGCGGCCA
CCGAGAATCGGACGGGGGTAGTCTCAAGCTGGCCGGCCTGCTCTGGTGCCTGGCCTCGCGCCGCCGTGTA
TCGCCCCGCCCTGGGCGGCAAGGCTGGCCCGGTCGGCACCAGTTGCGTGAGCGGAAAGATGGCCGCTTCC
CGGCCCTGCTGCAGGGAGCTCAAAATGGAGGACGCGGCGCTCGGGAGAGCGGGCGGGTGAGTCACCCACA
CAAAGGAAAAGGGCCTTTCCGTCCTCAGCCGTCGCTTCATGTGACTCCACGGAGTACCGGGCGCCGTCCA
GGCACCTCGATTAGTTCTCGAGCTTTTGGAGTACGTCGTCTTTAGGTTGGGGGGAGGGGTTTTATGCGAT
GGAGTTTCCCCACACTGAGTGGGTGGAGACTGAAGTTAGGCCAGCTTGGCACTTGATGTAATTCTCCTTG
GAATTTGCCCTTTTTGAGTTTGGATCTTGGTTCATTCTCAAGCCTCAGACAGTGGTTCAAAGTTTTTTTC
TTCCATTTCAGGTGTCGTGAGGATCCGCGGCCGCGCCACCATGAAGCTACTGTCTTCTATCGAACAAGCA
TGCGATATTTGCCGACTTAAAAAGCTCAAGTGCTCCAAAGAAAAACCGAAGTGCGCCAAGTGTCTGAAGA
ACAACTGGGAGTGTCGCTACTCTCCCAAAACCAAAAGGTCTCCGCTGACTAGGGCACATCTGACAGAAGT
GGAATCAAGGCTAGAAAGACTGGAACAGCTATTTCTACTGATTTTTCCTCGAGAAGACCTTGACATGATT
TTGAAAATGGATTCTTTACAGGATATAAAAGCATTGTTAACAGGATTATTTGTACAAGATAATGTGAATA
AAGATGCCGTCACAGATAGATTGGCTTCAGTGGAGACTGATATGCCTCTAACATTGAGACAGCATAGAAT
AAGTGCGACATCATCATCGGAAGAGAGTAGTAACAAAGGTCAAAGACAGTTGACTGTATCGTAGGCGGCC
GCGCCGGCTCTAGATCGCGAACGCGTGAATTCTACCGGGTAGGGGAGGCGCTTTTCCCAAGGCAGTCTGG
AGCATGCGCTTTAGCAGCCCCGCTGGGCACTTGGCGCTACACAAGTGGCCTCTGGCCTCGCACACATTCC
ACATCCACCGGTAGGCGCCAACCGGCTCCGTTCTTTGGTGGCCCCTTCGCGCCACCTTCTACTCCTCCCC
TAGTCAGGAAGTTCCCCCCCGCCCCGCAGCTCGCGTCGTGCAGGACGTGACAAATGGAAGTAGCACGTCT
CACTAGTCTCGTGCAGATGGACAGCACCGCTGAGCAATGGAAGCGGGTAGGCCTTTGGGGCAGCGGCCAA
TAGCAGCTTTGCTCCTTCGCTTTCTGGGCTCAGAGGCTGGGAAGGGGTGGGTCCGGGGGCGGGCTCAGGG
GCGGGCTCAGGGGCGGGGCGGGCGCCCGAAGGTCCTCCGGAGGCCCGGCATTCTGCACGCTTCAAAAGCG
CACGTCTGCCGCGCTGTTCTCCTCTTCCTCATCTCCGGGCCTTTCGACCTGCAGCCCAAGCTTACCATGA
CCGAGTACAAGCCCACGGTGCGCCTCGCCACCCGCGACGACGTCCCCAGGGCCGTACGCACCCTCGCCGC
CGCGTTCGCCGACTACCCCGCCACGCGCCACACCGTCGATCCGGACCGCCACATCGAGCGGGTCACCGAG
CTGCAAGAACTCTTCCTCACGCGCGTCGGGCTCGACATCGGCAAGGTGTGGGTCGCGGACGACGGCGCCG
CGGTGGCGGTCTGGACCACGCCGGAGAGCGTCGAAGCGGGGGCGGTGTTCGCCGAGATCGGCCCGCGCAT
GGCCGAGTTGAGCGGTTCCCGGCTGGCCGCGCAGCAACAGATGGAAGGCCTCCTGGCGCCGCACCGGCCC
AAGGAGCCCGCGTGGTTCCTGGCCACCGTCGGCGTCTCGCCCGACCACCAGGGCAAGGGTCTGGGCAGCG
CCGTCGTGCTCCCCGGAGTGGAGGCGGCCGAGCGCGCCGGGGTGCCCGCCTTCCTGGAGACCTCCGCGCC
CCGCAACCTCCCCTTCTACGAGCGGCTCGGCTTCACCGTCACCGCCGACGTCGAGGTGCCCGAAGGACCG
CGCACCTGGTGCATGACCCGCAAGCCCGGTGCCTGACGGGGCGCGTCTGGAACAATCAACCTCTGGATTA
CAAAATTTGTGAAAGATTGACTGGTATTCTTAACTATGTTGCTCCTTTTACGCTATGTGGATACGCTGCT
TTAATGCCTTTGTATCATGCTATTGCTTCCCGTATGGCTTTCATTTTCTCCTCCTTGTATAAATCCTGGT
TGCTGTCTCTTTATGAGGAGTTGTGGCCCGTTGTCAGGCAACGTGGCGTGGTGTGCACTGTGTTTGCTGA
CGCAACCCCCACTGGTTGGGGCATTGCCACCACCTGTCAGCTCCTTTCCGGGACTTTCGCTTTCCCCCTC
CCTATTGCCACGGCGGAACTCATCGCCGCCTGCCTTGCCCGCTGCTGGACAGGGGCTCGGCTGTTGGGCA
CTGACAATTCCGTGGTGTTGTCGGGGAAGCTGACGTCCTTTCCATGGCTGCTCGCCTGTGTTGCCACCTG
GATTCTGCGCGGGACGTCCTTCTGCTACGTCCCTTCGGCCCTCAATCCAGCGGACCTTCCTTCCCGCGGC
CTGCTGCCGGCTCTGCGGCCTCTTCCGCGTCTTCGCCTTCGCCCTCAGACGAGTCGGATCTCCCTTTGGG
CCGCCTCCCCGCCTGGAATTAATTCTGCAGTCGAGACCTAGAAAAACATGGAGCAATCACAAGTAGCAAT
ACAGCAGCTACCAATGCTGATTGTGCCTGGCTAGAAGCACAAGAGGAGGAGGAGGTGGGTTTTTCCAGTC
ACACCTCAGGTACCTTTAAGACCAATGACTTACAAGGCAGCTGTAGATCTTAGCCACTTTTTAAAAGAAA
AGAGGGGACTGGAAGGGCTAATTCACTCCCAACGAAGACAAGATATCCTTGATCTGTGGATCTACCACAC
ACAAGGCTACTTCCCTGATTAGCAGAACTACACACCAGGGCCAGGGGTCAGATATCCACTGACCTTTGGA
TGGTGCTACAAGCTAGTACCAGTTGAGCCAGATAAGGTAGAAGAGGCCAATAAAGGAGAGAACACCAGCT
TGTTACACCCTGTGAGCCTGCATGGGATGGATGACCCGGAGAGAGAAGTGTTAGAGTGGAGGTTTGACAG
CCGCCTAGCATTTCATCACGTGGCCCGAGAGCTGCATCCGGAGTACTTCAAGAACTGCTGATATCGAGCT
TGCTACAAGGGACTTTCCGCTGGGGACTTTCCAGGGAGGCGTGGCCTGGGCGGGACTGGGGAGTGGCGAG
CCCTCAGATCCTGCATATAAGCAGCTGCTTTTTGCCTGTACTGGGTCTCTCTGGTTAGACCAGATCTGAG
CCTGGGAGCTCTCTGGCTAACTAGGGAACCCACTGCTTAAGCCTCAATAAAGCTTGCCTTGAGTGCTTCA
AGTAGTGTGTGCCCGTCTGTTGTGTGACTCTGGTAACTAGAGATCCCTCAGACCCTTTTAGTCAGTGTGG
AAAATCTCTAGCAGTAGTAGTTCATGTCATCTTATTATTCAGTATTTATAACTTGCAAAGAAATGAATAT
CAGAGAGTGAGAGGCCTTGACATTGCTAGCGTTTTACCGTCGACCTCTAGCTAGAGCTTGGCGTAATCAT
GGTCATAGCTGTTTCCTGTGTGAAATTGTTATCCGCTCACAATTCCACACAACATACGAGCCGGAAGCAT
AAAGTGTAAAGCCTGGGGTGCCTAATGAGTGAGCTAACTCACATTAATTGCGTTGCGCTCACTGCCCGCT
TTCCAGTCGGGAAACCTGTCGTGCCAGCTGCATTAATGAATCGGCCAACGCGCGGGGAGAGGCGGTTTGC
GTATTGGGCGCTCTTCCGCTTCCTCGCTCACTGACTCGCTGCGCTCGGTCGTTCGGCTGCGGCGAGCGGT
ATCAGCTCACTCAAAGGCGGTAATACGGTTATCCACAGAATCAGGGGATAACGCAGGAAAGAACATGTGA
GCAAAAGGCCAGCAAAAGGCCAGGAACCGTAAAAAGGCCGCGTTGCTGGCGTTTTTCCATAGGCTCCGCC
CCCCTGACGAGCATCACAAAAATCGACGCTCAAGTCAGAGGTGGCGAAACCCGACAGGACTATAAAGATA
CCAGGCGTTTCCCCCTGGAAGCTCCCTCGTGCGCTCTCCTGTTCCGACCCTGCCGCTTACCGGATACCTG
TCCGCCTTTCTCCCTTCGGGAAGCGTGGCGCTTTCTCATAGCTCACGCTGTAGGTATCTCAGTTCGGTGT
AGGTCGTTCGCTCCAAGCTGGGCTGTGTGCACGAACCCCCCGTTCAGCCCGACCGCTGCGCCTTATCCGG
TAACTATCGTCTTGAGTCCAACCCGGTAAGACACGACTTATCGCCACTGGCAGCAGCCACTGGTAACAGG
ATTAGCAGAGCGAGGTATGTAGGCGGTGCTACAGAGTTCTTGAAGTGGTGGCCTAACTACGGCTACACTA
GAAGAACAGTATTTGGTATCTGCGCTCTGCTGAAGCCAGTTACCTTCGGAAAAAGAGTTGGTAGCTCTTG
ATCCGGCAAACAAACCACCGCTGGTAGCGGTTTTTTTGTTTGCAAGCAGCAGATTACGCGCAGAAAAAAA
GGATCTCAAGAAGATCCTTTGATCTTTTCTACGGGGTCTGACGCTCAGTGGAACGAAAACTCACGTTAAG
GGATTTTGGTCATGAGATTATCAAAAAGGATCTTCACCTAGATCCTTTTAAATTAAAAATGAAGTTTTAA
ATCAATCTAAAGTATATATGAGTAAACTTGGTCTGACAGTTACCAATGCTTAATCAGTGAGGCACCTATC
TCAGCGATCTGTCTATTTCGTTCATCCATAGTTGCCTGACTCCCCGTCGTGTAGATAACTACGATACGGG
AGGGCTTACCATCTGGCCCCAGTGCTGCAATGATACCGCGAGACCCACGCTCACCGGCTCCAGATTTATC
AGCAATAAACCAGCCAGCCGGAAGGGCCGAGCGCAGAAGTGGTCCTGCAACTTTATCCGCCTCCATCCAG
TCTATTAATTGTTGCCGGGAAGCTAGAGTAAGTAGTTCGCCAGTTAATAGTTTGCGCAACGTTGTTGCCA
TTGCTACAGGCATCGTGGTGTCACGCTCGTCGTTTGGTATGGCTTCATTCAGCTCCGGTTCCCAACGATC
AAGGCGAGTTACATGATCCCCCATGTTGTGCAAAAAAGCGGTTAGCTCCTTCGGTCCTCCGATCGTTGTC
AGAAGTAAGTTGGCCGCAGTGTTATCACTCATGGTTATGGCAGCACTGCATAATTCTCTTACTGTCATGC
CATCCGTAAGATGCTTTTCTGTGACTGGTGAGTACTCAACCAAGTCATTCTGAGAATAGTGTATGCGGCG
ACCGAGTTGCTCTTGCCCGGCGTCAATACGGGATAATACCGCGCCACATAGCAGAACTTTAAAAGTGCTC
ATCATTGGAAAACGTTCTTCGGGGCGAAAACTCTCAAGGATCTTACCGCTGTTGAGATCCAGTTCGATGT
AACCCACTCGTGCACCCAACTGATCTTCAGCATCTTTTACTTTCACCAGCGTTTCTGGGTGAGCAAAAAC
AGGAAGGCAAAATGCCGCAAAAAAGGGAATAAGGGCGACACGGAAATGTTGAATACTCATACTCTTCCTT
TTTCAATATTATTGAAGCATTTATCAGGGTTATTGTCTCATGAGCGGATACATATTTGAATGTATTTAGA
AAAATAAACAAATAGGGGTTCCGCGCACATTTCCCCGAAAAGTGCCACCTGACGTCGACGGATCGGGAGA
TCAACTTGTTTATTGCAGCTTATAATGGTTACAAATAAAGCAATAGCATCACAAATTTCACAAATAAAGC
ATTTTTTTCACTGCATTCTAGTTGTGGTTTGTCCAAACTCATCAATGTATCTTATCATGTCTGGATCAAC
TGGATAACTCAAGCTAACCAAAATCATCCCAAACTTCCCACCCCATACCCTATTACCACTGCCAATTACC
TAGTGGTTTCATTTACTCTAAACCTGTGATTCCTCTGAATTATTTTCATTTTAAAGAAATTGTATTTGTT
AAATATGTACTACAAACTTAGTAGTTTTTAAAGAAATTGTATTTGTTAAATATGTACTACAAACTTAGTA
GT
