>Addgene plasmid #44176 | N113 nLV EF-1a-Gal4-Stop-PGK-Puro | addgene partial sequence | sequence record 64861 | MSCV_C_rev2 5'-ggccagaggccacttgtgtagcgcc-3'
AGCGCATGCTCCAGACTGCCTTGGGAAAAGCGCCTCCCCTACCCGGTAGAATTCACGCGTTCGCGATCTA
GAGCCGGCGCGGCCGCCTACGATACAGTCAACTGTCTTTGACCTTTGTTACTACTCTCTTCCGATGATGA
TGTCGCACTTATTCTATGCTGTCTCAATGTTAGAGGCATATCAGTCTCCACTGAAGCCAATCTATCTGTG
ACGGCATCTTTATTCACATTATCTTGTACAAATAATCCTGTTAACAATGCTTTTATATCCTGTAAAGAAT
CCATTTTCAAAATCATGTCAAGGTCTTCTCGAGGAAAAATCAGTAGAAATAGCTGTTCCAGTCTTTCTAG
CCTTGATTCCACTTCTGTCAGATGTGCCCTAGTCAGCGGAGACCTTTTGGTTTTGGGAGAGTAGCGACAC
TCCCAGTTGTTCTTCAGACACTTGGCGCACTTCGGTTTTTCTTTGGAGCACTTGAGCTTTTTAAGTCGGC
AAATATCGCATGCTTGTTCGATAGAAGACAGTAGCTTCATGGTGGCGCGGCCGCGGATCCTCACGACACC
TGAAATGGAAGAAAAAAACTTTGAACCACTGTCTGAGGCTTGAGAATGAACCAAGATCCAAACTCAAAAA
GGGCAAATTCCAAGGAGAATTACATCAAGTGCCAAGCTGGCCTAACTTCAGTCTCCACCCACTCAGTGTG
GGGAAACTCCATCGCATAAAACCCCTCCCCCCAACCTAAAGACGACGTACTCCAAAAGCTCGAGAACTAA
TCGAGGTGCCTGGACGGCGCCCGGTACTCCGTGGAGTCACATGAAGCGACGGCTGAGGACGGAAAGGCCC
TTTTCC
